>Addgene plasmid #48302 | Gal1/10 His6-MBP TEV Trp S. cerevisiae expression vector (12TRP-C) | depositor full sequence | sequence record 73685 | Gal1/10 His6-MBP TEV Trp S. cerevisiae expression vector (12TRP-C) sequence 7818 bps
CGGGGAAATGTGCGCGGAACCCCTATTTGTTTATTTTTCTAAATACATTCAAATATGTATCCGCTCATGA
GACAATAACCCTGATAAATGCTTCAATAAAATTGAAAAAGGAAGAGTATGAGTATTCAACATTTCCGTGT
CGCCCTTATTCCCTTTTTTGCGGCATTTTGCCTTCCTGTTTTTGCTCACCCAGAAACGCTGGTGAAAGTA
AAAGATGCTGAAGATCAGTTGGGTGCACGAGTGGGTTACATCGAACTGGATCTCAACAGCGGTAAGATCC
TTGAGAGTTTTCGCCCCGAAGAACGTTTTCCAATGATGAGCACTTTTAAAGTTCTGCTATGTGGCGCGGT
ATTATCCCGTATTGACGCCGGGCAAGAGCAACTCGGTCGCCGCATACACTATTCTCAGAATGACTTGGTT
GAGTACTCACCAGTCACAGAAAAGCATCTTACGGATGGCATGACAGTAAGAGAATTATGCAGTGCTGCCA
TAACCATGAGTGATAACACTGCGGCCAACTTACTTCTGACAACGATCGGAGGACCGAAGGAGCTAACCGC
TTTTTTGCACAACATGGGGGATCATGTAACTCGCCTTGATCGTTGGGAACCGGAGCTGAATGAAGCCATA
CCAAACGACGAGCGTGACACCACGATGCCTGTAGCAATGGCAACAACGTTGCGCAAACTATTAACTGGCG
AACTACTTACTCTAGCTTCCCGGCAACAATTAATAGACTGGATGGAGGCGGATAAAGTTGCAGGACCACT
TCTGCGCTCGGCCCTTCCGGCTGGCTGGTTTATTGCTGATAAATCTGGAGCCGGTGAGCGTGGGTCTCGC
GGTATCATTGCAGCACTGGGGCCAGATGGTAAGCCCTCCCGTATCGTAGTTATCTACACGACGGGGAGTC
AGGCAACTATGGATGAACGAAATAGACAGATCGCTGAGATAGGTGCCTCACTGATTAAGCATTGGTAACT
GTCAGACCAAGTTTACTCATATATACTTTAGATTGATTTAAAACTTCATTTTTAATTTAAAAGGATCTAG
GTGAAGATCCTTTTTGATAATCTCATGACCAAAATCCCTTAACGTGAGTTTTCGTTCCACTGAGCGTCAG
ACCCCGTAGAAAAGATCAAAGGATCTTCTTGAGATCCTTTTTTTCTGCGCGTAATCTGCTGCTTGCAAAC
AAAAAAACCACCGCTACCAGCGGTGGTTTGTTTGCCGGATCAAGAGCTACCAACTCTTTTTCCGAAGGTA
ACTGGCTTCAGCAGAGCGCAGATACCAAATACTGTCCTTCTAGTGTAGCCGTAGTTAGGCCACCACTTCA
AGAACTCTGTAGCACCGCCTACATACCTCGCTCTGCTAATCCTGTTACCAGTGGCTGCTGCCAGTGGCGA
TAAGTCGTGTCTTACCGGGTTGGACTCAAGACGATAGTTACCGGATAAGGCGCAGCGGTCGGGCTGAACG
GGGGGTTCGTGCACACAGCCCAGCTTGGAGCGAACGACCTACACCGAACTGAGATACCTACAGCGTGAGC
TATGAGAAAGCGCCACGCTTCCCGAAGGGAGAAAGGCGGACAGGTATCCGGTAAGCGGCAGGGTCGGAAC
AGGAGAGCGCACGAGGGAGCTTCCAGGGGGAAACGCCTGGTATCTTTATAGTCCTGTCGGGTTTCGCCAC
CTCTGACTTGAGCGTCGATTTTTGTGATGCTCGTCAGGGGGGCGGAGCCTATGGAAAAACGCCAGCAACG
CGGCCTTTTTACGGTTCCTGGCCTTTTGCTGGCCTTTTGCTCACATGTTCTTTCCTGCGTTATCCCCTGA
TTCTGTGGATAACCGTATTACCGCCTTTGAGTGAGCTGATACCGCTCGCCGCAGCCGAACGACCGAGCGC
AGCGAGTCAGTGAGCGAGGAAGCGGAAGAGCGCCCAATACGCAAACCGCCTCTCCCCGCGCGTTGGCCGA
TTCATTAATGCAGCTGGCACGACAGGTTTCCCGACTGGAAAGCGGGCAGTGAGCGCAACGCAATTAATGT
GAGTTACCTCACTCATTAGGCACCCCAGGCTTTACACTTTATGCTTCCGGCTCCTATGTTGTGTGGAATT
GTGAGCGGATAACAATTTCACACAGGAAACAGCTATGACCATGATTACGCCAAGCGCGCAATTAACCCTC
ACTAAAGGGAACAAAAGCTGGAGCTCCACCGCGGTGGCGGCCGCTCTAGAACTAGTGGATCTTTTGAAAG
ATGATACTCTTTATTGCAGCCAGTTATATAAGATCTTTTGAAAGATGATACTCTTTATTGCATGCCAGTT
ATATAAGATCCCCCGGGCTGCAGGAATTCGATATCAAGCTTATCGATACCGTCGACCAATTCGACAGGTT
ATCAGCAACAACACAGTCATATCCATTCTCAATTAGCTCTACCACAGTGTGTGAACCAATGTATCCAGCA
CCACCTGTAACCAAAACAATTTTAGAAGTACTTTCACTTTGTAACTGAGCTGTCATTTATATTGAATTTT
CAAAAATTCTTACTTTTTTTTTGGATGGACGCAAAGAAGTTTAATAATCATATTACATGGCATTACCACC
ATATACATATCCATATACATATCCATATCTAATCTTACTTATATGTTGTGGAAATGTAAAGAGCCCCATT
ATCTTAGCCTAAAAAAACCTTCTCTTTGGAACTTTCAGTAATACGCTTAACTGCTCATTGCTATATTGAA
GTACGGATTAGAAGCCGCCGAGCGGGTGACAGCCCTCCGAAGGAAGACTCTCCTCCGTGCGTCCTCGTCT
TCACCGGTCGCGTTCCTGAAACGCAGATGTGCCTCGCGCCGCACTGCTCCGAACAATAAAGATTCTACAA
TACTAGCTTTTATGGTTATGAAGAGGAAAAATTGGCAGTAACCTGGCCCCACAAACCTTCAAATGAACGA
ATCAAATTAACAACCATAGGATGATAATGCGATTAGTTTTTTAGCCTTATTTCTGGGGTAATTAATCAGC
GAAGCGATGATTTTTGATCTATTAACAGATATATAAATGCAAAAACTGCATAACCACTTTAACTAATACT
TTCAACATTTTCGGTTTGTATTACTTCTTATTCAAATGTAATAAAAGTATCAACAAAAAATTGTTAATAT
ACCTCTATACTTTAACGTCAAGGAGAAAAAACCCCGGATCCGTAACCATGTCAACTGGTTCTTCTCACCA
TCACCATCACCATGGTTCTTCTATGAAAATCGAAGAAGGTAAACTGGTAATCTGGATTAACGGCGATAAA
GGCTATAACGGTCTCGCTGAAGTCGGTAAGAAATTCGAGAAAGATACCGGAATTAAAGTCACCGTTGAGC
ATCCGGATAAACTGGAAGAGAAATTCCCACAGGTTGCGGCAACTGGCGATGGCCCTGACATTATCTTCTG
GGCACACGACCGCTTTGGTGGCTACGCTCAATCTGGCCTGTTGGCTGAAATCACCCCGGACAAAGCGTTC
CAGGACAAGCTGTATCCGTTTACCTGGGATGCCGTACGTTACAACGGCAAGCTGATTGCTTACCCGATCG
CTGTTGAAGCGTTATCGCTGATTTATAACAAAGATCTGCTGCCGAACCCGCCAAAAACCTGGGAAGAGAT
CCCGGCGCTGGATAAAGAACTGAAAGCGAAAGGTAAGAGCGCGCTGATGTTCAACCTGCAAGAACCGTAC
TTCACCTGGCCGCTGATTGCTGCTGACGGGGGTTATGCGTTCAAGTATGAAAACGGCAAGTACGACATTA
AAGACGTGGGCGTGGATAACGCTGGCGCGAAAGCGGGTCTGACCTTCCTGGTTGACCTGATTAAAAACAA
ACACATGAATGCAGACACCGATTACTCCATCGCAGAAGCTGCCTTTAATAAAGGCGAAACAGCGATGACC
ATCAACGGCCCGTGGGCATGGTCCAACATCGACACCAGCAAAGTGAATTATGGTGTAACGGTACTGCCGA
CCTTCAAGGGTCAACCATCCAAACCGTTCGTTGGCGTGCTGAGCGCAGGTATTAACGCCGCCAGTCCGAA
CAAAGAGCTGGCAAAAGAGTTCCTCGAAAACTATCTGCTGACTGATGAAGGTCTGGAAGCGGTTAATAAA
GACAAACCGCTGGGTGCCGTAGCGCTGAAGTCTTACGAGGAAGAGTTGGCGAAAGATCCACGTATTGCCG
CCACTATGGAAAACGCCCAGAAAGGTGAAATCATGCCGAACATCCCGCAGATGTCCGCTTTCTGGTATGC
CGTGCGTACTGCGGTGATCAACGCCGCCAGCGGTCGTCAGACTGTCGATGAAGCCCTGAAAGACGCGCAG
ACTAATTCGAGCTCGAACAACAACAACAATAACAATAACAACAACCTCGGGATCGAGGAAAACCTGTACT
TCCAATCCAATATTGGAAGTGGATAACTCTCGAGGATCGTAATGACTAGATTATATAATCAGAAATAGCC
TTTGGTGATCACTTCCATTTTAGTCAGCATAATAGAAAGTTTAATTACGCGCTTTTTTACATTCCGACAA
AGATCTGCCCGAGAAAATTCTTCGAGAAGACAACAACAACAAAAAAAATAAAGCCTGGGCGAAAAACATC
GTGCGTTTACATAATATCTTGAAAAGCAAACAGATATATAAACCGCTATTGAAATTACCTTTTTAAGTAT
TCGCCTAGAAGCCTTGTTTCAAGTAGCATCAACAACAGGTGTTAGGTTAAACTGCTTTGACTTTTTGTTC
TTTAACGAATATCATTAAAAAAAAAGGACATCTATAAAGAACGCGTAATTCCTGCAGC
[90 nt withheld, positions 4819-4908]
A
[49 nt withheld, positions 4910-4958]
CCTTTGAACGTTGGAGTCCACGTTCTTT
[37 nt withheld, positions 4987-5023]
ACCCTATCTCGGTCTATTCTTTTGATTTATAAGGGATTTTGCCGATTTCGGCCTATTGGTTAAAAAATGA
GCTGATTTAACAAAAATTTAACGCGAATTTTAACAAATTATTAACGTTTACAATTTCCTGATGCGGTATT
TTCTCCTTACGCATCTGTGCGGTATTTCACACCGCATAGATCGGCAAGTGCACAAACAATACTTAAATAA
ATACTACTCAGTAATAACCTATTTCTTAGCATTTTTGACGAAATTTGCTATTTTGTTAGAGTCTTTTACA
CCATTTGTCTCCACACCTCCGCTTACATCAACACCAATAACGCCATTTAATCTAAGCGCATCACCAACAT
TTTCTGGCGTCAGTCCACCAGCTAACATAAAATGTAAGCTTTCGGGGCTCTCTTGCCTTCCAACCCAGTC
AGAAATCGAGTTCCAATCCAAAAGTTCACCTGTCCCACCTGCTTCTGAATCAAACAAGGGAATAAACGAA
TGAGGTTTCTGTGAAGCTGCACTGAGTAGTATGTTGCAGTCTTTTGGAAATACGAGTCTTTTAATAACTG
GCAAACCGAGGAACTCTTGGTATTCTTGCCACGACTCATCTCCATGCAGTTGGACGATATCAATGCCGTA
ATCATTGACCAGAGCCAAAACATCCTCCTTAGGTTGATTACGAAACACGCCAACCAAGTATTTCGGAGTG
CCTGAACTATTTTTATATGCTTTTACAAGACTTGAAATTTTCCTTGCAATAACCGGGTCAATTGTTCTCT
TTCTATTGGGCACACATATAATACCCAGCAAGTCAGCATCGGAATCTAGAGCACATTCTGCGGCCTCTGT
GCTCTGCAAGCCGCAAACTTTCACCAATGGACCAGAACTACCTGTGAAATTAATAACAGACATACTCCAA
GCTGCCTTTGTGTGCTTAATCACGTATACTCACGTGCTCAATAGTCACCAATGCCCTCCCTCTTGGCCCT
CTCCTTTTCTTTTTTCGACCGAATTAATTCTTAATCGGCAAAAAAAGAAAAGCTCCGGATCAAGATTGTA
CGTAAGGTGACAAGCTATTTTTCAATAAAGAATATCTTCCACTACTGCCATCTGGCGTCATAACTGCAAA
GTACACATATATTACGATGCTGTCTATTAAATGCTTCCTATATTATATATATAGTAATGTCGTTTATGGT
GCACTCTCAGTACAATCTGCTCTGATGCCGCATAGTTAAGCCAGCCCCGACACCCGCCAACACCCGCTGA
CGCGCCCTGACGGGCTTGTCTGCTCCCGGCATCCGCTTACAGACAAGCTGTGACCGTCTCCGGGAGCTGC
ATGTGTCAGAGGTTTTCACCGTCATCACCGAAACGCGCGAGACGAAAGGGCCTCGTGATACGCCTATTTT
TATAGGTTAATGTCATGATAATAATGGTTTCTTAGTATGATCCAATATCAAAGGAAATGATAGCATTGAA
GGATGAGACTAATCCAATTGAGGAGTGGCAGCATATAGAACAGCTAAAGGGTAGTGCTGAAGGAAGCATA
CGATACCCCGCATGGAATGGGATAATATCACAGGAGGTACTAGACTACCTTTCATCCTACATAAATAGAC
GCATATAAGTACGCATTTAAGCATAAACACGCACTATGCCGTTCTTCTCATGTATATATATATACAGGCA
ACACGCAGATATAGGTGCGACGTGAACAGTGAGCTGTATGTGCGCAGCTCGCGTTGCATTTTCGGAAGCG
CTCGTTTTCGGAAACGCTTTGAAGTTCCTATTCCGAAGTTCCTATTCTCTAGAAAGTATAGGAACTTCAG
AGCGCTTTTGAAAACCAAAAGCGCTCTGAAGACGCACTTTCAAAAAACCAAAAACGCACCGGACTGTAAC
GAGCTACTAAAATAATGCGAATACCGCTTCCACAAACATTGCTCAAAAGTATCTCTTTGCTATATATCTC
TGTGCTATATCCCTATATAACCTACCCATCCACCTTTCGCTCCTTGAACTTGCATCTAAACTCGACCTCT
ACATTTTTTATGTTTATCTCTAGTATTACTCTTTAGACAAAAAAATTGTAGTAAGAACTATTCATAGAGT
GAATCGAAAACAATACGAAAATGTAAACATTTCCTATACGTAGTATATAGAGACAAAATAGAAGAAACCG
TTCATAATTTTCTGACCAATGAAGAATCATCAACGCTATCACTTTCTGTTCACAAAGTATGCGCAATCCA
CATCGGTATAGAATATAATCGGGGATGCCTTTATCTTGAAAAAATGCACCCGCAGCTTCGCTAGTAATCA
GTAAACGCGGGAAGTGGAGTCAGGCTTTTTTTATGGAAGAGAAAATAGACACCAAAGTAGCCTTCTTCTA
ACCTTAACGGACCTACAGTGCAAAAAGTTATCAAGAGACTGCATTATAGAGCGCACAAAGGAGAAAAAAA
GTAATCTAAGATGCTTTGTTAGAAAAATAGCGCTCTCGGGATGCATTTTTGTAGAACAAAAAAGAAGTAT
AGATTCTTTGTTGGTAAAATAGCGCTCTCGCGTTGCATTTCTGTTCTGTAAAAATGCAGCTCAGATTCTT
TGTTTGAAAAATTAGCGCTCTCGCGTTGCATTTTTGTTTTACAAAAATGAAGCACAGATTCTTCGTTGGT
AAAATAGCGCTTTCGCGTTGCATTTCTGTTCTGTAAAAATGCAGCTCAGATTCTTTGTTTGAAAAATTAG
CGCTCTCGCGTTGCATTTTTGTTCTACAAAATGAAGCACAGATGCTTCGTTCAGGTGGCACTTTT
Features (pLannotate 1.2.2; 22 found; start..end, strand, type, name):
     13..117     +  promoter       AmpR promoter: bla
    118..978     +  CDS            AmpR: β-lactamase; bla; confers resistance to ampicillin, carbenicillin, and related antibiotics
   1149..1737    +  rep_origin     ori: high-copy-number ColE1/pMB1/pBR322/pUC origin of replication
   1920..2012    +  CDS            lacI (fragment): lac repressor; lacI; The lac repressor binds to the lac operator to inhibit transcription in E. coli. This inhibition can be relieved by adding lactose or isopropyl-β-D-thiogalactopyranoside (IPTG).
   2025..2046    +  protein_bind   CAP binding site: CAP binding activates transcription in the presence of cAMP. E. coli catabolite activator protein
   2061..2091    +  promoter       lac promoter: promoter for the E. coli lac operon
   2099..2115    +  protein_bind   lac operator: The lac repressor binds to the lac operator to inhibit transcription in E. coli. This inhibition can be relieved by adding lactose or isopropyl-β-D-thiogalactopyranoside (IPTG). lac repressor encoded by lacI
   2160..2178    +  promoter       T3 promoter: promoter for bacteriophage T3 RNA polymerase
   2191..2231    +  misc_feature   MCS (fragment): pBluescript multiple cloning site
   2317..2367    +  misc_feature   MCS (fragment): pBluescript multiple cloning site
   2351..2476    -  CDS            UGE2 (fragment): UGE2_ARATH - Experimental evidence at protein level: Swiss-Prot protein existence level 1. Catalyzes the interconversion between UDP-glucose and UDP- galactose. Cooperates with UGE3 in pollen development and with UGE4 in cell wall carbohydrate biosynthesis and growth. From Arabidopsis thaliana (Mouse-ear cress).
   2518..3182    +  promoter       GAL1,10 promoter: GAL1 and GAL10 genes of S. cerevisiae; divergent inducible promoter, regulated by Gal4
   3216..3233    +  CDS            6xHis: 6xHis affinity tag
   3243..4343    +  CDS            MBP: maltose binding protein from E. coli; malE (mutated); This version of the gene does not encode a signal sequence, so MBP will remain in the cytosol.
   4398..4414    +  CDS            TEV site (fragment): tobacco etch virus (TEV) protease recognition and cleavage site
   4819..5149    +  rep_origin     f1 ori (fragment) (sequence partly withheld): f1 bacteriophage origin of replication; arrow indicates direction of (+) strand synthesis
   5150..5201    -  misc_feature   bom (fragment): basis of mobility region from pBR322
   5252..5926    -  CDS            TRP1: phosphoribosylanthranilate isomerase, required for tryptophan biosynthesis; S. cerevisiae TRP1; yeast auxotrophic marker
   5927..6207    -  promoter       TRP1 promoter: S. cerevisiae TRP1
   6208..6257    -  misc_feature   bom (fragment): basis of mobility region from pBR322
   6359..6394    -  CDS            rop (fragment): Rop protein, which maintains plasmids at low copy number; rop
   6462..7804    +  rep_origin     2μ ori: yeast 2μ plasmid origin of replication
