[The description below was written by a language model from this plasmid's Addgene catalogue record and pLannotate feature annotations shown in this document.]
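Description:
Gal1/10 His6-MBP TEV Trp S. cerevisiae expression vector (12TRP-C) is an empty E. coli–yeast shuttle backbone derived from pRS424 and intended for galactose-inducible protein production in Saccharomyces cerevisiae. It is cloned and propagated in E. coli through a high-copy ColE1/pUC-type origin with ampicillin selection (AmpR under its bla promoter). In yeast it is maintained episomally by the 2μ origin and selected through the TRP1 marker and its native promoter, which complement tryptophan auxotrophy. The feature table also detects remnants of the pBluescript-type parent, including lac promoter/operator elements, a T3 promoter, multiple cloning site fragments and a partial f1 origin. A few short fragment matches (lacI, rop, bom, and a plant UGE2 hit next to the GAL promoter) are probably incidental to function.

The expression cassette consists of the divergent GAL1,10 promoter, which is regulated by Gal4, driving an N-terminal 6xHis tag followed by a signal-sequence-less maltose binding protein and a TEV protease recognition site. No gene is present. An open reading frame is inserted downstream of the TEV site by ligation-independent cloning, using a universal pair of primer tags shared across the depositor's vector series, so that a single PCR product can be placed in many vectors. The resulting fusion can be affinity-purified through His6 or MBP, and the tag can then be removed with TEV protease. Sister plasmids carrying Ade or Ura markers are reported to coexist with this one in the same cell, allowing co-expression of three proteins. The depositor notes that the full sequence is theoretical and has minor discrepancies that do not affect function. The annotated record is slightly longer than the catalogued backbone size.
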