Addgene plasmid #48302: Gal1/10 His6-MBP TEV Trp S. cerevisiae expression vector (12TRP-C)
Purpose: (Empty Backbone)
Depositing lab: Scott Gradia. Depositing organization: University of California, Berkeley.
Backbone
  Vector backbone: pRS424
  Backbone size (bp): 7773
  Vector type: NA
  Tag / fusion protein: His6 (N terminal on backbone); MBP (N terminal on backbone)
Growth in bacteria
  Bacterial resistance: Ampicillin, 100 μg/mL
  Growth temperature: 37°C
  Growth strain: XL1 Blue
  Copy number: High Copy
Gene/Insert
  Gene/Insert name: None
Terms and licenses: Academic/Nonprofit Terms; Industry Terms: Not Available to Industry
Depositor comments: Note: The full plasmid sequence displayed here is theoretical and may not be entirely accurate. Addgene's quality control sequencing has identified some discrepancies with the sequence, but they do not impact the plasmid's function. This plasmid is a LIC-adapted S. cerevisiae vector. It uses the same PCR primer tags as with most of our other vectors, so one PCR product can be inserted into many different vectors at once. This vector has a TEV cleavable His6-MBP tag on the N-terminus and can complement Trp auxotrophy. Add the following tags to your PCR primers: LicV1 Forward Tag TACTTCCAATCCAATGCA(ATG) LicV1 Reverse Tag TTATCCACTTCCAATGTTATTA Linearize this plasmid with SspI and gel purify the product, then T4-treat with dGTP. For the PCR product, T4-treat with dCTP. Series 12 vectors are galactose inducible (using the Gal 1/10 promoter). The plasmids are cloned and propagated in E. coli. Plasmids are available to complement the Ade, Trp, or Ura auxotrophies. The Ade, Trp, and Ura plasmids can co-exist in the same yeast cell with no compatibility issues. We have successfully expressed 3 proteins from these 3 plasmids in the same strain (BCY123: Ade-, Trp-, Ura-). For more information, please see our website: http://qb3.berkeley.edu/qb3/macrolab/
How to cite: Gal1/10 His6-MBP TEV Trp S. cerevisiae expression vector (12TRP-C) was a gift from Scott Gradia (Addgene plasmid # 48302 ; http://n2t.net/addgene:48302 ; RRID:Addgene_48302)
