>Addgene plasmid #48302 | Gal1/10 His6-MBP TEV Trp S. cerevisiae expression vector (12TRP-C) | addgene partial sequence | sequence record 71971 | pGEX3
CGAAACGCGCGAGACGAAAGGGCCTCGTGATACGCCTATTTTTATAGGTTAATGTCATGATAATAATGGT
TTCTTAGTATGATCCAATATCAAAGGAAATGATAGCATTGAAGGATGAGACTAATCCAATTGAGGAGTGG
CAGCATATAGAACAGCTAAAGGGTAGTGCTGAAGGAAGCATACGATACCCCGCATGGAATGGGATAATAT
CACAGGAGGTACTAGACTACCTTTCATCCTACATAAATAGACGCATATAAGTACGCATTTAAGCATAAAC
ACGCACTATGCCGTTCTTCTCATGTATATATATATACAGGCAACACGCAGATATAGGTGCGACGTGAACA
GTGAGCTGTATGTGCGCAGCTCGCGTTGCATTTTCGGAAGCGCTCGTTTTCGGAAACGCTTTGAAGTTCC
TATTCCGAAGTTCCTATTCTCTAGAAAGTATAGGAACTTCAGAGCGCTTTTGAAAACCAAAAGCGCTCTG
AAGACGCACTTTCAAAAAACCAAAAACGCACCGGACTGTAACGAGCTACTAAAATAATGCGAATACCGCT
TCCACAAACATTGCTCAAAAGTATCTCTTTGCTATATATCTCTGTGCTATATCCCTATATAACCTACCCA
TCCACCTTTCGCTCCTTGAACTTGCATCTAAACTCGACCTCTACATTTTTTATGTTTATCTCTAGTATTA
CTCTTTAGACAAAAAAATTGTAGTAAGAACTATTCATAGAGTGAATCGAAAACAATACGAAAATGTAAAC
ATTTCCTATACGTAGTATATAGAGACAAAATAGAAGAAACCGTTCATAATTTTCTGACCAATGAAGAATC
ATCAACGCTATCACTTTCTGTTCACAAAGTATGCGCAATCCACATCGGTATAGAATATAATCGGGGATGC
CTTTATCTTGAAAAAATGCACCCGCAGCTTCGCTAGTAATCAGTAAACGCGGGAAGTGGAGTCAGGCTTT
TTTTATGGAAGAGAAAATAGACACCAAAGTAGCCTTCTTCTAACCTTAACGGACCTACAGTGCAAAAAGT
TATCAAGAGACTGCATTAT
