>Addgene plasmid #48302 | Gal1/10 His6-MBP TEV Trp S. cerevisiae expression vector (12TRP-C) | addgene partial sequence | sequence record 71972 | pRSII-F1 5'-CGGCATCAGAGCAGATTGTAC-3'
AACGACATTACTATATATATAATATAGGAAGCATTTAATAGAACAGCATCGTAATATATGTGTACTTTGC
AGTTATGACGCCAGATGGCAGTAGTGGAAGATATTCTTTATTGAAAAATAGCTTGTCACCTTACGTACAA
TCTTGATCCGGAGCTTTTCTTTTTTTGCCGATTAAGAATTAATTCGGTCGAAAAAAGAAAAGGAGAGGGC
CAAGAGGGAGGGCATTGGTGACTATTGAGCACGTGAGTATACGTGATTAAGCACACAAAGGCAGCTTGGA
GTATGTCTGTTATTAATTTCACAGGTAGTTCTGGTCCATTGGTGAAAGTTTGCGGCTTGCAGAGCACAGA
GGCCGCAGAATGTGCTCTAGATTCCGATGCTGACTTGCTGGGTATTATATGTGTGCCCAATAGAAAGAGA
ACAATTGACCCGGTTATTGCAAGGAAAATTTCAAGTCTTGTAAAAGCATATAAAAATAGTTCAGGCACTC
CGAAATACTTGGTTGGCGTGTTTCGTAATCAACCTAAGGAGGATGTTTTGGCTCTGGTCAATGATTACGG
CATTGATATCGTCCAACTGCATGGAGATGAGTCGTGGCAAGAATACCAAGAGTTCCTCGGTTTGCCAGTT
ATTAAAAGACTCGTATTTCCAAAAGACTGCAACATACTACTCAGTGCAGCTTCACAGAAACCTCATTCGT
TTATTCCCTTGTTTGATTCAGAAGCAGGTGGGACAGGTGAACTTTTGGATTGGAACTCGATTTCTGACTG
GGTTGGAAGGCAAGAGAGCCCCGAAAGCTTACATTTTATGTTAGCTGGTGGACTGACGCCAGAAAATGTT
GGTGATGCGCTTAGATTAAATGGCGTTATTGGTGTTGATGTAAGCGGAGGTGTGGAGACAAATGGTGTAA
AAGACTCTAACAAAATAGCAAATTTCGTCAAAAATGCTAAGAAATAGGTTATTACTGAGTAGTATTTATT
TAAGTATTGTTTGTGCACTTGCCGA
