>Addgene plasmid #48302 | Gal1/10 His6-MBP TEV Trp S. cerevisiae expression vector (12TRP-C) | addgene partial sequence | sequence record 71973 | M13_pUC_rev
TGACCATGATTACGCCAAGCGCGCAATTAACCCTCACTAAAGGGAACAAAAGCTGGAGCTCCACCGCGGT
GGCGGCCGCTCTAGAACTAGTGGATCTTTTGAAAGATGATACTCTTTATTGCAGCCAGTTATATAAGATC
TTTTGAAAGATGATACTCTTTATTGCATGCCAGTTATATAAGATCCCCCGGGCTGCAGGAATTCGATATC
AAGCTTATCGATACCGTCGACCAATTCGACAGGTTATCAGCAACAACACAGTCATATCCATTCTCAATTA
GCTCTACCACAGTGTGTGAACCAATGTATCCAGCACCACCTGTAACCAAAACAATTTTAGAAGTACTTTC
ACTTTGTAACTGAGCTGTCATTTATATTGAATTTTCAAAAATTCTTACTTTTTTTTTGGATGGACGCAAA
GAAGTTTAATAATCATATTACATGGCATTACCACCATATACATATCCATATACATATCCATATCTAATCT
TACTTATATGTTGTGGAAATGTAAAGAGCCCCATTATCTTAGCCTAAAAAAACCTTCTCTTTGGAACTTT
CAGTAATACGCTTAACTGCTCATTGCTATATTGAAGTACGGATTAGAAGCCGCCGAGCGGGTGACAGCCC
TCCGAAGGAAGACTCTCCTCCGTGCGTCCTCGTCTTCACCGGTCGCGTTCCTGAAACGCAGATGTGCCTC
GCGCCGCACTGCTCCGAACAATAAAGATTCTACAATACTAGCTTTTATGGTTATGAAGAGGAAAAATTGG
CAGTAACCTGGCCCCACAAACCTTCAAATGAACGAATCAAATTAACAACCATAGGATGATAATGCGATTA
GTTTTTTAGCCTTATTTCTGGGGTAATTAATCAGCGAAGCGATGATTTTTGATCTATTAACAGATATATA
AATGCAAAAACTGCATAACCACTTTAACTAATACTTTCAACATTTTCGGTTTGTATTACTTCTTATTCAA
ATGTAATAAAAGTATCAACAAAAAATTGTTAATATACCTCTATACTTTAACGTCAAGGAGAAAAAACCCC
GGATCCGTAACCATGTCAACTGGTTCTTCTCACCATCACCATCACCATGGTTCTTCTA
