>Addgene plasmid #48302 | Gal1/10 His6-MBP TEV Trp S. cerevisiae expression vector (12TRP-C) | addgene partial sequence | sequence record 71974 | Gal1ProF2 5'-CGAAGCGATGATTTTTGATC-3'
ATATAAATGCAAAAACTGCATAACCACTTTAACTAATACTTTCAACATTTTCGGTTTGTATTACTTCTTA
TTCAAATGTAATAAAAGTATCAACAAAAAATTGTTAATATACCTCTATACTTTAACGTCAAGGAGAAAAA
ACCCCGGATCCGTAACCATGTCAACTGGTTCTTCTCACCATCACCATCACCATGGTTCTTCTATGAAAAT
CGAAGAAGGTAAACTGGTAATCTGGATTAACGGCGATAAAGGCTATAACGGTCTCGCTGAAGTCGGTAAG
AAATTCGAGAAAGATACCGGAATTAAAGTCACCGTTGAGCATCCGGATAAACTGGAAGAGAAATTCCCAC
AGGTTGCGGCAACTGGCGATGGCCCTGACATTATCTTCTGGGCACACGACCGCTTTGGTGGCTACGCTCA
ATCTGGCCTGTTGGCTGAAATCACCCCGGACAAAGCGTTCCAGGACAAGCTGTATCCGTTTACCTGGGAT
GCCGTACGTTACAACGGCAAGCTGATTGCTTACCCGATCGCTGTTGAAGCGTTATCGCTGATTTATAACA
AAGATCTGCTGCCGAACCCGCCAAAAACCTGGGAAGAGATCCCGGCGCTGGATAAAGAACTGAAAGCGAA
AGGTAAGAGCGCGCTGATGTTCAACCTGCAAGAACCGTACTTCACCTGGCCGCTGATTGCTGCTGACGGG
GGTTATGCGTTCAAGTATGAAAACGGCAAGTACGACATTAAAGACGTGGGCGTGGATAACGCTGGCGCGA
AAGCGGGTCTGACCTTCCTGGTTGACCTGATTAAAAACAAACACATGAATGCAGACACCGATTACTCCAT
CGCAGAAGCTGCCTTTAATAAAGGCGAAACAGCGATGACCATCAACGGCCCGTGGGCATGGTCCAACATC
GACACCAGCAAAGTGAATTATGGTGTAACGGTACTGCCGACCTTCAAGGGTCAACCATCCAAACCGTTCG
TTGGCGTGCTGAGCGCAGGTATTAACGCCGCCAGTCCGAACAAAGAGCTGGCAAAAGAGTTCCTCGAAAA
CTATCTGCTGACTGATGAAGGTCTGGAAGCGGTTAATAAAGACAAACCGCTGGGTGCCGTA
