>Addgene plasmid #48302 | Gal1/10 His6-MBP TEV Trp S. cerevisiae expression vector (12TRP-C) | addgene partial sequence | sequence record 71985 | MBP-F 5'-GATGAAGCCCTGAAAGACGCGCAG-3'
GAACAACAACAACAATAACAATAACAACAACCTCGGGATCGAGGAAAACCTGTACTTCCAATCCAATATT
GGAAGTGGATAACTCTCGAGGATCGTAATGACTAGATTATATAATCAGAAATAGCCTTTGGTGATCACTT
CCATTTTAGTCAGCATAATAGAAAGTTTAATTACGCGCTTTTTTACATTCCGACAAAGATCTGCCCGAGA
AAATTCTTCGAGAAGACAACAACAACAAAAAAAATAAAGCCTGGGCGAAAAACATCGTGCGTTTACATAA
TATCTTGAAAAGCAAACAGATATATAAACCGCTATTGAAATTACCTTTTTAAGTATTCGCCTAGAAGCCT
TGTTTCAAGTAGCATCAACAACAGGTGTTAGGTTAAACTGCTTTGACTTTTTGTTCTTTAACGAATATCA
TTAAAAAAAAAGGACATCTATAAAGAACGCGTAATTCCTGCAGC
[90 nt withheld, positions 465-554]
A
[49 nt withheld, positions 556-604]
CCTTTGACGTTGGAGTCCACGTTCTTT
[37 nt withheld, positions 632-668]
ACCCTATCTCGGTCTATTCTTTTGATTTATAAGGGATTTTGCCGATTTCGGCCTATTGGTTAAAAAATGA
GCTGATTTAACAAAAATTTAACGCGAATTTTAACAAATTATTAACGTTTACAATTTCCTGATGCGGTATT
TTCTCCTTACGCATCTGTGCGGTATTTCACACCGCATAGATCGGCAAGTGCACAAACAATACTTAAATAA
ATACTACTCAGTAATAACCTATTTCTTAGCATTTTTGACGAAATTTGCTATTTTGTTAGAGTCTTTTACA
CCATTTGTCTCCACACCTCCGCTTACATCAACACCAATAACGCCATTTAATCTAAGCGCATCACCAACAT
TTTCTGGCGTCAGTCCACCAGCTAACATAAAATGTAAGCTTTCGGGGCTCTCTTGCCTTCCAACCCAGTC
AGAAATCGAGTTCCAATCCAAAAGTT
